>Addgene plasmid #101076 | PX458_AHR_1 | depositor full sequence | sequence record 190513 | Full Sequence
TTTTGCTCACATGTNNGAGGGCCTATTTCCCATGATTCCTTCATATTTGCATATACGATACAAGGCTGTT
AGAGAGATAATTGGAATTAATTTGACTGTAAACACAAAGATATTAGTACAAAATACGTGACGTAGAAAGT
AATAATTTCTTGGGTAGTTTGCAGTTTTAAAATTATGTTTTAAAATGGACTATCATATGCTTACCGTAAC
TTGAAAGTATTTCGATTTCTTGGCTTTATATATCTTGTGGAAAGGACGAAACACCGACCAGGGTCAAAAT
TGGGCTGTTTTAGAGCTAGAAATAGCAAGTTAAAATAAGGCTAGTCCGTTATCAACTTGAAAAAGTGGCA
CCGAGTCGGTGCTTTTTTGTTTTAGAGCTAGAAATAGCAAGTTAAAATAAGGCTAGTCCGTTTTTAGCGC
GTGCGCCAATTCTGCAGACAAATGGCTCTAGAGGTACCCGTTACATAACTTACGGTAAATGGCCCGCCTG
GCTGACCGCCCAACGACCCCCGCCCATTGACGTCAATAGTAACGCCAATAGGGACTTTCCATTGACGTCA
ATGGGTGGAGTATTTACGGTAAACTGCCCACTTGGCAGTACATCAAGTGTATCATATGCCAAGTACGCCC
CCTATTGACGTCAATGACGGTAAATGGCCCGCCTGGCATTGTGCCCAGTACATGACCTTATGGGACTTTC
CTACTTGGCAGTACATCTACGTATTAGTCATCGCTATTACCATGGTCGAGGTGAGCCCCACGTTCTGCTT
CACTCTCCCCATCTCCCCCCCCTCCCCACCCCCAATTTTGTATTTATTTATTTTTTAATTATTTTGTGCA
GCGATGGGGGCGGGGGGGGGGGGGGGGCGCGCGCCAGGCGGGGCGGGGCGGGGCGAGGGGCGGGGCGGGG
CGAGGCGGAGAGGTGCGGCGGCAGCCAATCAGAGCGGCGCGCTCCGAAAGTTTCCTTTTATGGCGAGGCG
GCGGCGGCGGCGGCCCTATAAAAAGCGAAGCGCGCGGCGGGCGGGAGTCGCTGCGACGCTGCCTTCGCCC
CGTGCCCCGCTCCGCCGCCGCCTCGCGCCGCCCGCCCCGGCTCTGACTGACCGCGTTACTCCCACAGGTG
AGCGGGCGGGACGGCCCTTCTCCTCCGGGCTGTAATTAGCTGAGCAAGAGGTAAGGGTTTAAGGGATGGT
TGGTTGGTGGGGTATTAATGTTTAATTACCTGGAGCACCTGCCTGAAATCACTTTTTTTCAGGTTGGACC
GGTGCCACCATGGACTATAAGGACCACGACGGAGACTACAAGGATCATGATATTGATTACAAAGACGATG
ACGATAAGATGGCCCCAAAGAAGAAGCGGAAGGTCGGTATCCACGGAGTCCCAGCAGCCGACAAGAAGTA
CAGCATCGGCCTGGACATCGGCACCAACTCTGTGGGCTGGGCCGTGATCACCGACGAGTACAAGGTGCCC
AGCAAGAAATTCAAGGTGCTGGGCAACACCGACCGGCACAGCATCAAGAAGAACCTGATCGGAGCCCTGC
TGTTCGACAGCGGCGAAACAGCCGAGGCCACCCGGCTGAAGAGAACCGCCAGAAGAAGATACACCAGACG
GAAGAACCGGATCTGCTATCTGCAAGAGATCTTCAGCAACGAGATGGCCAAGGTGGACGACAGCTTCTTC
CACAGACTGGAAGAGTCCTTCCTGGTGGAAGAGGATAAGAAGCACGAGCGGCACCCCATCTTCGGCAACA
TCGTGGACGAGGTGGCCTACCACGAGAAGTACCCCACCATCTACCACCTGAGAAAGAAACTGGTGGACAG
CACCGACAAGGCCGACCTGCGGCTGATCTATCTGGCCCTGGCCCACATGATCAAGTTCCGGGGCCACTTC
CTGATCGAGGGCGACCTGAACCCCGACAACAGCGACGTGGACAAGCTGTTCATCCAGCTGGTGCAGACCT
ACAACCAGCTGTTCGAGGAAAACCCCATCAACGCCAGCGGCGTGGACGCCAAGGCCATCCTGTCTGCCAG
ACTGAGCAAGAGCAGACGGCTGGAAAATCTGATCGCCCAGCTGCCCGGCGAGAAGAAGAATGGCCTGTTC
GGAAACCTGATTGCCCTGAGCCTGGGCCTGACCCCCAACTTCAAGAGCAACTTCGACCTGGCCGAGGATG
CCAAACTGCAGCTGAGCAAGGACACCTACGACGACGACCTGGACAACCTGCTGGCCCAGATCGGCGACCA
GTACGCCGACCTGTTTCTGGCCGCCAAGAACCTGTCCGACGCCATCCTGCTGAGCGACATCCTGAGAGTG
AACACCGAGATCACCAAGGCCCCCCTGAGCGCCTCTATGATCAAGAGATACGACGAGCACCACCAGGACC
TGACCCTGCTGAAAGCTCTCGTGCGGCAGCAGCTGCCTGAGAAGTACAAAGAGATTTTCTTCGACCAGAG
CAAGAACGGCTACGCCGGCTACATTGACGGCGGAGCCAGCCAGGAAGAGTTCTACAAGTTCATCAAGCCC
ATCCTGGAAAAGATGGACGGCACCGAGGAACTGCTCGTGAAGCTGAACAGAGAGGACCTGCTGCGGAAGC
AGCGGACCTTCGACAACGGCAGCATCCCCCACCAGATCCACCTGGGAGAGCTGCACGCCATTCTGCGGCG
GCAGGAAGATTTTTACCCATTCCTGAAGGACAACCGGGAAAAGATCGAGAAGATCCTGACCTTCCGCATC
CCCTACTACGTGGGCCCTCTGGCCAGGGGAAACAGCAGATTCGCCTGGATGACCAGAAAGAGCGAGGAAA
CCATCACCCCCTGGAACTTCGAGGAAGTGGTGGACAAGGGCGCTTCCGCCCAGAGCTTCATCGAGCGGAT
GACCAACTTCGATAAGAACCTGCCCAACGAGAAGGTGCTGCCCAAGCACAGCCTGCTGTACGAGTACTTC
ACCGTGTATAACGAGCTGACCAAAGTGAAATACGTGACCGAGGGAATGAGAAAGCCCGCCTTCCTGAGCG
GCGAGCAGAAAAAGGCCATCGTGGACCTGCTGTTCAAGACCAACCGGAAAGTGACCGTGAAGCAGCTGAA
AGAGGACTACTTCAAGAAAATCGAGTGCTTCGACTCCGTGGAAATCTCCGGCGTGGAAGATCGGTTCAAC
GCCTCCCTGGGCACATACCACGATCTGCTGAAAATTATCAAGGACAAGGACTTCCTGGACAATGAGGAAA
ACGAGGACATTCTGGAAGATATCGTGCTGACCCTGACACTGTTTGAGGACAGAGAGATGATCGAGGAACG
GCTGAAAACCTATGCCCACCTGTTCGACGACAAAGTGATGAAGCAGCTGAAGCGGCGGAGATACACCGGC
TGGGGCAGGCTGAGCCGGAAGCTGATCAACGGCATCCGGGACAAGCAGTCCGGCAAGACAATCCTGGATT
TCCTGAAGTCCGACGGCTTCGCCAACAGAAACTTCATGCAGCTGATCCACGACGACAGCCTGACCTTTAA
AGAGGACATCCAGAAAGCCCAGGTGTCCGGCCAGGGCGATAGCCTGCACGAGCACATTGCCAATCTGGCC
GGCAGCCCCGCCATTAAGAAGGGCATCCTGCAGACAGTGAAGGTGGTGGACGAGCTCGTGAAAGTGATGG
GCCGGCACAAGCCCGAGAACATCGTGATCGAAATGGCCAGAGAGAACCAGACCACCCAGAAGGGACAGAA
GAACAGCCGCGAGAGAATGAAGCGGATCGAAGAGGGCATCAAAGAGCTGGGCAGCCAGATCCTGAAAGAA
CACCCCGTGGAAAACACCCAGCTGCAGAACGAGAAGCTGTACCTGTACTACCTGCAGAATGGGCGGGATA
TGTACGTGGACCAGGAACTGGACATCAACCGGCTGTCCGACTACGATGTGGACCATATCGTGCCTCAGAG
CTTTCTGAAGGACGACTCCATCGACAACAAGGTGCTGACCAGAAGCGACAAGAACCGGGGCAAGAGCGAC
AACGTGCCCTCCGAAGAGGTCGTGAAGAAGATGAAGAACTACTGGCGGCAGCTGCTGAACGCCAAGCTGA
TTACCCAGAGAAAGTTCGACAATCTGACCAAGGCCGAGAGAGGCGGCCTGAGCGAACTGGATAAGGCCGG
CTTCATCAAGAGACAGCTGGTGGAAACCCGGCAGATCACAAAGCACGTGGCACAGATCCTGGACTCCCGG
ATGAACACTAAGTACGACGAGAATGACAAGCTGATCCGGGAAGTGAAAGTGATCACCCTGAAGTCCAAGC
TGGTGTCCGATTTCCGGAAGGATTTCCAGTTTTACAAAGTGCGCGAGATCAACAACTACCACCACGCCCA
CGACGCCTACCTGAACGCCGTCGTGGGAACCGCCCTGATCAAAAAGTACCCTAAGCTGGAAAGCGAGTTC
GTGTACGGCGACTACAAGGTGTACGACGTGCGGAAGATGATCGCCAAGAGCGAGCAGGAAATCGGCAAGG
CTACCGCCAAGTACTTCTTCTACAGCAACATCATGAACTTTTTCAAGACCGAGATTACCCTGGCCAACGG
CGAGATCCGGAAGCGGCCTCTGATCGAGACAAACGGCGAAACCGGGGAGATCGTGTGGGATAAGGGCCGG
GATTTTGCCACCGTGCGGAAAGTGCTGAGCATGCCCCAAGTGAATATCGTGAAAAAGACCGAGGTGCAGA
CAGGCGGCTTCAGCAAAGAGTCTATCCTGCCCAAGAGGAACAGCGATAAGCTGATCGCCAGAAAGAAGGA
CTGGGACCCTAAGAAGTACGGCGGCTTCGACAGCCCCACCGTGGCCTATTCTGTGCTGGTGGTGGCCAAA
GTGGAAAAGGGCAAGTCCAAGAAACTGAAGAGTGTGAAAGAGCTGCTGGGGATCACCATCATGGAAAGAA
GCAGCTTCGAGAAGAATCCCATCGACTTTCTGGAAGCCAAGGGCTACAAAGAAGTGAAAAAGGACCTGAT
CATCAAGCTGCCTAAGTACTCCCTGTTCGAGCTGGAAAACGGCCGGAAGAGAATGCTGGCCTCTGCCGGC
GAACTGCAGAAGGGAAACGAACTGGCCCTGCCCTCCAAATATGTGAACTTCCTGTACCTGGCCAGCCACT
ATGAGAAGCTGAAGGGCTCCCCCGAGGATAATGAGCAGAAACAGCTGTTTGTGGAACAGCACAAGCACTA
CCTGGACGAGATCATCGAGCAGATCAGCGAGTTCTCCAAGAGAGTGATCCTGGCCGACGCTAATCTGGAC
AAAGTGCTGTCCGCCTACAACAAGCACCGGGATAAGCCCATCAGAGAGCAGGCCGAGAATATCATCCACC
TGTTTACCCTGACCAATCTGGGAGCCCCTGCCGCCTTCAAGTACTTTGACACCACCATCGACCGGAAGAG
GTACACCAGCACCAAAGAGGTGCTGGACGCCACCCTGATCCACCAGAGCATCACCGGCCTGTACGAGACA
CGGATCGACCTGTCTCAGCTGGGAGGCGACAAAAGGCCGGCGGCCACGAAAAAGGCCGGCCAGGCAAAAA
AGAAAAAGGAATTCGGCAGTGGAGAGGGCAGAGGAAGTCTGCTAACATGCGGTGACGTCGAGGAGAATCC
TGGCCCAGTGAGCAAGGGCGAGGAGCTGTTCACCGGGGTGGTGCCCATCCTGGTCGAGCTGGACGGCGAC
GTAAACGGCCACAAGTTCAGCGTGTCCGGCGAGGGCGAGGGCGATGCCACCTACGGCAAGCTGACCCTGA
AGTTCATCTGCACCACCGGCAAGCTGCCCGTGCCCTGGCCCACCCTCGTGACCACCCTGACCTACGGCGT
GCAGTGCTTCAGCCGCTACCCCGACCACATGAAGCAGCACGACTTCTTCAAGTCCGCCATGCCCGAAGGC
TACGTCCAGGAGCGCACCATCTTCTTCAAGGACGACGGCAACTACAAGACCCGCGCCGAGGTGAAGTTCG
AGGGCGACACCCTGGTGAACCGCATCGAGCTGAAGGGCATCGACTTCAAGGAGGACGGCAACATCCTGGG
GCACAAGCTGGAGTACAACTACAACAGCCACAACGTCTATATCATGGCCGACAAGCAGAAGAACGGCATC
AAGGTGAACTTCAAGATCCGCCACAACATCGAGGACGGCAGCGTGCAGCTCGCCGACCACTACCAGCAGA
ACACCCCCATCGGCGACGGCCCCGTGCTGCTGCCCGACAACCACTACCTGAGCACCCAGTCCGCCCTGAG
CAAAGACCCCAACGAGAAGCGCGATCACATGGTCCTGCTGGAGTTCGTGACCGCCGCCGGGATCACTCTC
GGCATGGACGAGCTGTACAAGGAATTCTAACTAGAGCTCGCTGATCAGCCTCGACTGTGCCTTCTAGTTG
CCAGCCATCTGTTGTTTGCCCCTCCCCCGTGCCTTCCTTGACCCTGGAAGGTGCCACTCCCACTGTCCTT
TCCTAATAAAATGAGGAAATTGCATCGCATTGTCTGAGTAGGTGTCATTCTATTCTGGGGGGTGGGGTGG
GGCAGGACAGCAAGGGGGAGGATTGGGAAGAGAATAGCAGGCATGCTGGGGAGCGGCCGCAGGAACCCCT
AGTGATGGAGTTGGCCACTCCCTCTCTGCGCGCTCGCTCGCTCACTGAGGCCGGGCGACCAAAGGTCGCC
CGACGCCCGGGCTTTGCCCGGGCGGCCTCAGTGAGCGAGCGAGCGCGCAGCTGCCTGCAGGGGCGCCTGA
TGCGGTATTTTCTCCTTACGCATCTGTGCGGTATTTCACACCGCATA
[142 nt withheld, positions 6768-6909]
C
[141 nt withheld, positions 6911-7051]
CCTTTGACGTTGGAGTCCACGTTCTTT
[37 nt withheld, positions 7079-7115]
ACCCTATCTCGGGCTATTCTTTTGATTTATAAGGGATTTTGCCGATTTCGGCCTATTGGTTAAAAAATGA
GCTGATTTAACAAAAATTTAACGCGAATTTTAACAAAATATTAACGTTTACAATTTTATGGTGCACTCTC
AGTACAATCTGCTCTGATGCCGCATAGTTAAGCCAGCCCCGACACCCGCCAACACCCGCTGACGCGCCCT
GACGGGCTTGTCTGCTCCCGGCATCCGCTTACAGACAAGCTGTGACCGTCTCCGGGAGCTGCATGTGTCA
GAGGTTTTCACCGTCATCACCGAAACGCGCGAGACGAAAGGGCCTCGTGATACGCCTATTTTTATAGGTT
AATGTCATGATAATAATGGTTTCTTAGACGTCAGGTGGCACTTTTCGGGGAAATGTGCGCGGAACCCCTA
TTTGTTTATTTTTCTAAATACATTCAAATATGTATCCGCTCATGAGACAATAACCCTGATAAATGCTTCA
ATAATATTGAAAAAGGAAGAGTATGAGTATTCAACATTTCCGTGTCGCCCTTATTCCCTTTTTTGCGGCA
TTTTGCCTTCCTGTTTTTGCTCACCCAGAAACGCTGGTGAAAGTAAAAGATGCTGAAGATCAGTTGGGTG
CACGAGTGGGTTACATCGAACTGGATCTCAACAGCGGTAAGATCCTTGAGAGTTTTCGCCCCGAAGAACG
TTTTCCAATGATGAGCACTTTTAAAGTTCTGCTATGTGGCGCGGTATTATCCCGTATTGACGCCGGGCAA
GAGCAACTCGGTCGCCGCATACACTATTCTCAGAATGACTTGGTTGAGTACTCACCAGTCACAGAAAAGC
ATCTTACGGATGGCATGACAGTAAGAGAATTATGCAGTGCTGCCATAACCATGAGTGATAACACTGCGGC
CAACTTACTTCTGACAACGATCGGAGGACCGAAGGAGCTAACCGCTTTTTTGCACAACATGGGGGATCAT
GTAACTCGCCTTGATCGTTGGGAACCGGAGCTGAATGAAGCCATACCAAACGACGAGCGTGACACCACGA
TGCCTGTAGCAATGGCAACAACGTTGCGCAAACTATTAACTGGCGAACTACTTACTCTAGCTTCCCGGCA
ACAATTAATAGACTGGATGGAGGCGGATAAAGTTGCAGGACCACTTCTGCGCTCGGCCCTTCCGGCTGGC
TGGTTTATTGCTGATAAATCTGGAGCCGGTGAGCGTGGAAGCCGCGGTATCATTGCAGCACTGGGGCCAG
ATGGTAAGCCCTCCCGTATCGTAGTTATCTACACGACGGGGAGTCAGGCAACTATGGATGAACGAAATAG
ACAGATCGCTGAGATAGGTGCCTCACTGATTAAGCATTGGTAACTGTCAGACCAAGTTTACTCATATATA
CTTTAGATTGATTTAAAACTTCATTTTTAATTTAAAAGGATCTAGGTGAAGATCCTTTTTGATAATCTCA
TGACCAAAATCCCTTAACGTGAGTTTTCGTTCCACTGAGCGTCAGACCCCGTAGAAAAGATCAAAGGATC
TTCTTGAGATCCTTTTTTTCTGCGCGTAATCTGCTGCTTGCAAACAAAAAAACCACCGCTACCAGCGGTG
GTTTGTTTGCCGGATCAAGAGCTACCAACTCTTTTTCCGAAGGTAACTGGCTTCAGCAGAGCGCAGATAC
CAAATACTGTCCTTCTAGTGTAGCCGTAGTTAGGCCACCACTTCAAGAACTCTGTAGCACCGCCTACATA
CCTCGCTCTGCTAATCCTGTTACCAGTGGCTGCTGCCAGTGGCGATAAGTCGTGTCTTACCGGGTTGGAC
TCAAGACGATAGTTACCGGATAAGGCGCAGCGGTCGGGCTGAACGGGGGGTTCGTGCACACAGCCCAGCT
TGGAGCGAACGACCTACACCGAACTGAGATACCTACAGCGTGAGCTATGAGAAAGCGCCACGCTTCCCGA
AGGGAGAAAGGCGGACAGGTATCCGGTAAGCGGCAGGGTCGGAACAGGAGAGCGCACGAGGGAGCTTCCA
GGGGGAAACGCCTGGTATCTTTATAGTCCTGTCGGGTTTCGCCACCTCTGACTTGAGCGTCGATTTTTGT
GATGCTCGTCAGGGGGGCGGAGCCTATGGAAAAACGCCAGCAACGCGGCCTTTTTACGGTTCCTGGCCTT
TTGCTGGCC
Features (pLannotate 1.2.2; 19 found; start..end, strand, type, name):
     17..257     +  promoter       U6 promoter: RNA polymerase III promoter for human U6 snRNA
    287..362     +  misc_RNA       gRNA scaffold: guide RNA scaffold for the Streptococcus pyogenes CRISPR/Cas9 system
    369..412     +  misc_RNA       gRNA scaffold (fragment): guide RNA scaffold for the Streptococcus pyogenes CRISPR/Cas9 system
    459..744     +  enhancer       CMV enhancer: human cytomegalovirus immediate early enhancer; contains an 18-bp deletion relative to the standard CMV enhancer
    746..1023    +  promoter       chicken β-actin promoter: No description available
   1024..1252    +  intron         hybrid intron: hybrid between chicken β-actin (CBA) and minute virus of mice (MMV) introns (Gray et al., 2011)
   1390..2991    +  CDS            Cas9(N): N-terminal portion of Streptococcus pyogenes Cas9 (Zetsche et al., 2015)
   2992..5490    +  CDS            Cas9(C): C-terminal portion of Streptococcus pyogenes Cas9 (Zetsche et al., 2015)
   5491..5538    +  CDS            nucleoplasmin NLS: bipartite nuclear localization signal from nucleoplasmin
   5608..6321    +  CDS            EGFP: EGFP is a basic (constitutively fluorescent) green fluorescent protein published in 1996, derived from Aequorea victoria. It is reported to be a rapidly-maturing weak dimer with moderate acid sensitivity.
   6355..6466    +  polyA_signal   bGH poly(A) signal: bovine growth hormone polyadenylation signal
   6571..6711    +  repeat_region  AAV2 ITR: inverted terminal repeat of adeno-associated virus serotype 2 inverted
   6716..6767    -  misc_feature   bom (fragment): basis of mobility region from pBR322
   6786..7166    +  rep_origin     M13 ori (sequence partly withheld): M13 bacteriophage origin of replication; arrow indicates direction of (+) strand synthesis
   7242..7291    -  misc_feature   bom (fragment): basis of mobility region from pBR322
   7393..7428    -  CDS            rop (fragment): Rop protein, which maintains plasmids at low copy number; rop
   7523..7627    +  promoter       AmpR promoter: bla
   7628..8488    +  CDS            AmpR: β-lactamase; bla; confers resistance to ampicillin, carbenicillin, and related antibiotics
   8659..9247    +  rep_origin     ori: high-copy-number ColE1/pMB1/pBR322/pUC origin of replication
