>Addgene plasmid #101076 | PX458_AHR_1 | addgene full sequence | sequence record 194534 | Addgene NGS Result
TTTTGCTCACATGTGAGGGCCTATTTCCCATGATTCCTTCATATTTGCATATACGATACAAGGCTGTTAG
AGAGATAATTGGAATTAATTTGACTGTAAACACAAAGATATTAGTACAAAATACGTGACGTAGAAAGTAA
TAATTTCTTGGGTAGTTTGCAGTTTTAAAATTATGTTTTAAAATGGACTATCATATGCTTACCGTAACTT
GAAAGTATTTCGATTTCTTGGCTTTATATATCTTGTGGAAAGGACGAAACACCGACCAGGGTCAAAATTG
GGCTGTTTTAGAGCTAGAAATAGCAAGTTAAAATAAGGCTAGTCCGTTATCAACTTGAAAAAGTGGCACC
GAGTCGGTGCTTTTTTGTTTTAGAGCTAGAAATAGCAAGTTAAAATAAGGCTAGTCCGTTTTTAGCGCGT
GCGCCAATTCTGCAGACAAATGGCTCTAGAGGTACCCGTTACATAACTTACGGTAAATGGCCCGCCTGGC
TGACCGCCCAACGACCCCCGCCCATTGACGTCAATAGTAACGCCAATAGGGACTTTCCATTGACGTCAAT
GGGTGGAGTATTTACGGTAAACTGCCCACTTGGCAGTACATCAAGTGTATCATATGCCAAGTACGCCCCC
TATTGACGTCAATGACGGTAAATGGCCCGCCTGGCATTGTGCCCAGTACATGACCTTATGGGACTTTCCT
ACTTGGCAGTACATCTACGTATTAGTCATCGCTATTACCATGGTCGAGGTGAGCCCCACGTTCTGCTTCA
CTCTCCCCATCTCCCCCCCCTCCCCACCCCCAATTTTGTATTTATTTATTTTTTAATTATTTTGTGCAGC
GATGGGGGCGGGGGGGGGGGGGGGGCGCGCGCCAGGCGGGGCGGGGCGGGGCGAGGGGCGGGGCGGGGCG
AGGCGGAGAGGTGCGGCGGCAGCCAATCAGAGCGGCGCGCTCCGAAAGTTTCCTTTTATGGCGAGGCGGC
GGCGGCGGCGGCCCTATAAAAAGCGAAGCGCGCGGCGGGCGGGAGTCGCTGCGCGCTGCCTTCGCCCCGT
GCCCCGCTCCGCCGCCGCCTCGCGCCGCCCGCCCCGGCTCTGACTGACCGCGTTACTCCCACAGGTGAGC
GGGCGGGACGGCCCTTCTCCTCCGGGCTGTAATTAGCTGAGCAAGAGGTAAGGGTTTAAGGGATGGTTGG
TTGGTGGGGTATTAATGTTTAATTACCTGGAGCACCTGCCTGAAATCACTTTTTTTCAGGTTGGACCGGT
GCCACCATGGACTATAAGGACCACGACGGAGACTACAAGGATCATGATATTGATTACAAAGACGATGACG
ATAAGATGGCCCCAAAGAAGAAGCGGAAGGTCGGTATCCACGGAGTCCCAGCAGCCGACAAGAAGTACAG
CATCGGCCTGGACATCGGCACCAACTCTGTGGGCTGGGCCGTGATCACCGACGAGTACAAGGTGCCCAGC
AAGAAATTCAAGGTGCTGGGCAACACCGACCGGCACAGCATCAAGAAGAACCTGATCGGAGCCCTGCTGT
TCGACAGCGGCGAAACAGCCGAGGCCACCCGGCTGAAGAGAACCGCCAGAAGAAGATACACCAGACGGAA
GAACCGGATCTGCTATCTGCAAGAGATCTTCAGCAACGAGATGGCCAAGGTGGACGACAGCTTCTTCCAC
AGACTGGAAGAGTCCTTCCTGGTGGAAGAGGATAAGAAGCACGAGCGGCACCCCATCTTCGGCAACATCG
TGGACGAGGTGGCCTACCACGAGAAGTACCCCACCATCTACCACCTGAGAAAGAAACTGGTGGACAGCAC
CGACAAGGCCGACCTGCGGCTGATCTATCTGGCCCTGGCCCACATGATCAAGTTCCGGGGCCACTTCCTG
ATCGAGGGCGACCTGAACCCCGACAACAGCGACGTGGACAAGCTGTTCATCCAGCTGGTGCAGACCTACA
ACCAGCTGTTCGAGGAAAACCCCATCAACGCCAGCGGCGTGGACGCCAAGGCCATCCTGTCTGCCAGACT
GAGCAAGAGCAGACGGCTGGAAAATCTGATCGCCCAGCTGCCCGGCGAGAAGAAGAATGGCCTGTTCGGA
AACCTGATTGCCCTGAGCCTGGGCCTGACCCCCAACTTCAAGAGCAACTTCGACCTGGCCGAGGATGCCA
AACTGCAGCTGAGCAAGGACACCTACGACGACGACCTGGACAACCTGCTGGCCCAGATCGGCGACCAGTA
CGCCGACCTGTTTCTGGCCGCCAAGAACCTGTCCGACGCCATCCTGCTGAGCGACATCCTGAGAGTGAAC
ACCGAGATCACCAAGGCCCCCCTGAGCGCCTCTATGATCAAGAGATACGACGAGCACCACCAGGACCTGA
CCCTGCTGAAAGCTCTCGTGCGGCAGCAGCTGCCTGAGAAGTACAAAGAGATTTTCTTCGACCAGAGCAA
GAACGGCTACGCCGGCTACATTGACGGCGGAGCCAGCCAGGAAGAGTTCTACAAGTTCATCAAGCCCATC
CTGGAAAAGATGGACGGCACCGAGGAACTGCTCGTGAAGCTGAACAGAGAGGACCTGCTGCGGAAGCAGC
GGACCTTCGACAACGGCAGCATCCCCCACCAGATCCACCTGGGAGAGCTGCACGCCATTCTGCGGCGGCA
GGAAGATTTTTACCCATTCCTGAAGGACAACCGGGAAAAGATCGAGAAGATCCTGACCTTCCGCATCCCC
TACTACGTGGGCCCTCTGGCCAGGGGAAACAGCAGATTCGCCTGGATGACCAGAAAGAGCGAGGAAACCA
TCACCCCCTGGAACTTCGAGGAAGTGGTGGACAAGGGCGCTTCCGCCCAGAGCTTCATCGAGCGGATGAC
CAACTTCGATAAGAACCTGCCCAACGAGAAGGTGCTGCCCAAGCACAGCCTGCTGTACGAGTACTTCACC
GTGTATAACGAGCTGACCAAAGTGAAATACGTGACCGAGGGAATGAGAAAGCCCGCCTTCCTGAGCGGCG
AGCAGAAAAAGGCCATCGTGGACCTGCTGTTCAAGACCAACCGGAAAGTGACCGTGAAGCAGCTGAAAGA
GGACTACTTCAAGAAAATCGAGTGCTTCGACTCCGTGGAAATCTCCGGCGTGGAAGATCGGTTCAACGCC
TCCCTGGGCACATACCACGATCTGCTGAAAATTATCAAGGACAAGGACTTCCTGGACAATGAGGAAAACG
AGGACATTCTGGAAGATATCGTGCTGACCCTGACACTGTTTGAGGACAGAGAGATGATCGAGGAACGGCT
GAAAACCTATGCCCACCTGTTCGACGACAAAGTGATGAAGCAGCTGAAGCGGCGGAGATACACCGGCTGG
GGCAGGCTGAGCCGGAAGCTGATCAACGGCATCCGGGACAAGCAGTCCGGCAAGACAATCCTGGATTTCC
TGAAGTCCGACGGCTTCGCCAACAGAAACTTCATGCAGCTGATCCACGACGACAGCCTGACCTTTAAAGA
GGACATCCAGAAAGCCCAGGTGTCCGGCCAGGGCGATAGCCTGCACGAGCACATTGCCAATCTGGCCGGC
AGCCCCGCCATTAAGAAGGGCATCCTGCAGACAGTGAAGGTGGTGGACGAGCTCGTGAAAGTGATGGGCC
GGCACAAGCCCGAGAACATCGTGATCGAAATGGCCAGAGAGAACCAGACCACCCAGAAGGGACAGAAGAA
CAGCCGCGAGAGAATGAAGCGGATCGAAGAGGGCATCAAAGAGCTGGGCAGCCAGATCCTGAAAGAACAC
CCCGTGGAAAACACCCAGCTGCAGAACGAGAAGCTGTACCTGTACTACCTGCAGAATGGGCGGGATATGT
ACGTGGACCAGGAACTGGACATCAACCGGCTGTCCGACTACGATGTGGACCATATCGTGCCTCAGAGCTT
TCTGAAGGACGACTCCATCGACAACAAGGTGCTGACCAGAAGCGACAAGAACCGGGGCAAGAGCGACAAC
GTGCCCTCCGAAGAGGTCGTGAAGAAGATGAAGAACTACTGGCGGCAGCTGCTGAACGCCAAGCTGATTA
CCCAGAGAAAGTTCGACAATCTGACCAAGGCCGAGAGAGGCGGCCTGAGCGAACTGGATAAGGCCGGCTT
CATCAAGAGACAGCTGGTGGAAACCCGGCAGATCACAAAGCACGTGGCACAGATCCTGGACTCCCGGATG
AACACTAAGTACGACGAGAATGACAAGCTGATCCGGGAAGTGAAAGTGATCACCCTGAAGTCCAAGCTGG
TGTCCGATTTCCGGAAGGATTTCCAGTTTTACAAAGTGCGCGAGATCAACAACTACCACCACGCCCACGA
CGCCTACCTGAACGCCGTCGTGGGAACCGCCCTGATCAAAAAGTACCCTAAGCTGGAAAGCGAGTTCGTG
TACGGCGACTACAAGGTGTACGACGTGCGGAAGATGATCGCCAAGAGCGAGCAGGAAATCGGCAAGGCTA
CCGCCAAGTACTTCTTCTACAGCAACATCATGAACTTTTTCAAGACCGAGATTACCCTGGCCAACGGCGA
GATCCGGAAGCGGCCTCTGATCGAGACAAACGGCGAAACCGGGGAGATCGTGTGGGATAAGGGCCGGGAT
TTTGCCACCGTGCGGAAAGTGCTGAGCATGCCCCAAGTGAATATCGTGAAAAAGACCGAGGTGCAGACAG
GCGGCTTCAGCAAAGAGTCTATCCTGCCCAAGAGGAACAGCGATAAGCTGATCGCCAGAAAGAAGGACTG
GGACCCTAAGAAGTACGGCGGCTTCGACAGCCCCACCGTGGCCTATTCTGTGCTGGTGGTGGCCAAAGTG
GAAAAGGGCAAGTCCAAGAAACTGAAGAGTGTGAAAGAGCTGCTGGGGATCACCATCATGGAAAGAAGCA
GCTTCGAGAAGAATCCCATCGACTTTCTGGAAGCCAAGGGCTACAAAGAAGTGAAAAAGGACCTGATCAT
CAAGCTGCCTAAGTACTCCCTGTTCGAGCTGGAAAACGGCCGGAAGAGAATGCTGGCCTCTGCCGGCGAA
CTGCAGAAGGGAAACGAACTGGCCCTGCCCTCCAAATATGTGAACTTCCTGTACCTGGCCAGCCACTATG
AGAAGCTGAAGGGCTCCCCCGAGGATAATGAGCAGAAACAGCTGTTTGTGGAACAGCACAAGCACTACCT
GGACGAGATCATCGAGCAGATCAGCGAGTTCTCCAAGAGAGTGATCCTGGCCGACGCTAATCTGGACAAA
GTGCTGTCCGCCTACAACAAGCACCGGGATAAGCCCATCAGAGAGCAGGCCGAGAATATCATCCACCTGT
TTACCCTGACCAATCTGGGAGCCCCTGCCGCCTTCAAGTACTTTGACACCACCATCGACCGGAAGAGGTA
CACCAGCACCAAAGAGGTGCTGGACGCCACCCTGATCCACCAGAGCATCACCGGCCTGTACGAGACACGG
ATCGACCTGTCTCAGCTGGGAGGCGACAAAAGGCCGGCGGCCACGAAAAAGGCCGGCCAGGCAAAAAAGA
AAAAGGAATTCGGCAGTGGAGAGGGCAGAGGAAGTCTGCTAACATGCGGTGACGTCGAGGAGAATCCTGG
CCCAGTGAGCAAGGGCGAGGAGCTGTTCACCGGGGTGGTGCCCATCCTGGTCGAGCTGGACGGCGACGTA
AACGGCCACAAGTTCAGCGTGTCCGGCGAGGGCGAGGGCGATGCCACCTACGGCAAGCTGACCCTGAAGT
TCATCTGCACCACCGGCAAGCTGCCCGTGCCCTGGCCCACCCTCGTGACCACCCTGACCTACGGCGTGCA
GTGCTTCAGCCGCTACCCCGACCACATGAAGCAGCACGACTTCTTCAAGTCCGCCATGCCCGAAGGCTAC
GTCCAGGAGCGCACCATCTTCTTCAAGGACGACGGCAACTACAAGACCCGCGCCGAGGTGAAGTTCGAGG
GCGACACCCTGGTGAACCGCATCGAGCTGAAGGGCATCGACTTCAAGGAGGACGGCAACATCCTGGGGCA
CAAGCTGGAGTACAACTACAACAGCCACAACGTCTATATCATGGCCGACAAGCAGAAGAACGGCATCAAG
GTGAACTTCAAGATCCGCCACAACATCGAGGACGGCAGCGTGCAGCTCGCCGACCACTACCAGCAGAACA
CCCCCATCGGCGACGGCCCCGTGCTGCTGCCCGACAACCACTACCTGAGCACCCAGTCCGCCCTGAGCAA
AGACCCCAACGAGAAGCGCGATCACATGGTCCTGCTGGAGTTCGTGACCGCCGCCGGGATCACTCTCGGC
ATGGACGAGCTGTACAAGGAATTCTAACTAGAGCTCGCTGATCAGCCTCGACTGTGCCTTCTAGTTGCCA
GCCATCTGTTGTTTGCCCCTCCCCCGTGCCTTCCTTGACCCTGGAAGGTGCCACTCCCACTGTCCTTTCC
TAATAAAATGAGGAAATTGCATCGCATTGTCTGAGTAGGTGTCATTCTATTCTGGGGGGTGGGGTGGGGC
AGGACAGCAAGGGGGAGGATTGGGAAGAGAATAGCAGGCATGCTGGGGAGCGGCCGCAGGAACCCCTAGT
GATGGAGTTGGCCACTCCCTCTCTGCGCGCTCGCTCGCTCACTGAGGCCGGGCGACCAAAGGTCGCCCGA
CGCCCGGGCTTTGCCCGGGCGGCCTCAGTGAGCGAGCGAGCGCGCAGCTGCCTGCAGGGGCGCCTGATGC
GGTATTTTCTCCTTACGCATCTGTGCGGTATTTCACACCGCATA
[95 nt withheld, positions 6765-6859]
T
[46 nt withheld, positions 6861-6906]
C
[141 nt withheld, positions 6908-7048]
CCTTTGACGTTGGAGTCCACGTTCTTT
[37 nt withheld, positions 7076-7112]
ACTCTATCTCGGGCTATTCTTTTGATTTATAAGGGATTTTGCCGATTTCGGTCTATTGGTTAAAAAATGA
GCTGATTTAACAAAAATTTAACGCGAATTTTAACAAAATATTAACGTTTACAATTTTATGGTGCACTCTC
AGTACAATCTGCTCTGATGCCGCATAGTTAAGCCAGCCCCGACACCCGCCAACACCCGCTGACGCGCCCT
GACGGGCTTGTCTGCTCCCGGCATCCGCTTACAGACAAGCTGTGACCGTCTCCGGGAGCTGCATGTGTCA
GAGGTTTTCACCGTCATCACCGAAACGCGCGAGACGAAAGGGCCTCGTGATACGCCTATTTTTATAGGTT
AATGTCATGATAATAATGGTTTCTTAGACGTCAGGTGGCACTTTTCGGGGAAATGTGCGCGGAACCCCTA
TTTGTTTATTTTTCTAAATACATTCAAATATGTATCCGCTCATGAGACAATAACCCTGATAAATGCTTCA
ATAATATTGAAAAAGGAAGAGTATGAGTATTCAACATTTCCGTGTCGCCCTTATTCCCTTTTTTGCGGCA
TTTTGCCTTCCTGTTTTTGCTCACCCAGAAACGCTGGTGAAAGTAAAAGATGCTGAAGATCAGTTGGGTG
CACGAGTGGGTTACATCGAACTGGATCTCAACAGCGGTAAGATCCTTGAGAGTTTTCGCCCCGAAGAACG
TTTTCCAATGATGAGCACTTTTAAAGTTCTGCTATGTGGCGCGGTATTATCCCGTATTGACGCCGGGCAA
GAGCAACTCGGTCGCCGCATACACTATTCTCAGAATGACTTGGTTGAGTACTCACCAGTCACAGAAAAGC
ATCTTACGGATGGCATGACAGTAAGAGAATTATGCAGTGCTGCCATAACCATGAGTGATAACACTGCGGC
CAACTTACTTCTGACAACGATCGGAGGACCGAAGGAGCTAACCGCTTTTTTGCACAACATGGGGGATCAT
GTAACTCGCCTTGATCGTTGGGAACCGGAGCTGAATGAAGCCATACCAAACGACGAGCGTGACACCACGA
TGCCTGTAGCAATGGCAACAACGTTGCGCAAACTATTAACTGGCGAACTACTTACTCTAGCTTCCCGGCA
ACAATTAATAGACTGGATGGAGGCGGATAAAGTTGCAGGACCACTTCTGCGCTCGGCCCTTCCGGCTGGC
TGGTTTATTGCTGATAAATCTGGAGCCGGTGAGCGTGGAAGCCGCGGTATCATTGCAGCACTGGGGCCAG
ATGGTAAGCCCTCCCGTATCGTAGTTATCTACACGACGGGGAGTCAGGCAACTATGGATGAACGAAATAG
ACAGATCGCTGAGATAGGTGCCTCACTGATTAAGCATTGGTAACTGTCAGACCAAGTTTACTCATATATA
CTTTAGATTGATTTAAAACTTCATTTTTAATTTAAAAGGATCTAGGTGAAGATCCTTTTTGATAATCTCA
TGACCAAAATCCCTTAACGTGAGTTTTCGTTCCACTGAGCGTCAGACCCCGTAGAAAAGATCAAAGGATC
TTCTTGAGATCCTTTTTTTCTGCGCGTAATCTGCTGCTTGCAAACAAAAAAACCACCGCTACCAGCGGTG
GTTTGTTTGCCGGATCAAGAGCTACCAACTCTTTTTCCGAAGGTAACTGGCTTCAGCAGAGCGCAGATAC
CAAATACTGTTCTTCTAGTGTAGCCGTAGTTAGGCCACCACTTCAAGAACTCTGTAGCACCGCCTACATA
CCTCGCTCTGCTAATCCTGTTACCAGTGGCTGCTGCCAGTGGCGATAAGTCGTGTCTTACCGGGTTGGAC
TCAAGACGATAGTTACCGGATAAGGCGCAGCGGTCGGGCTGAACGGGGGGTTCGTGCACACAGCCCAGCT
TGGAGCGAACGACCTACACCGAACTGAGATACCTACAGCGTGAGCTATGAGAAAGCGCCACGCTTCCCGA
AGGGAGAAAGGCGGACAGGTATCCGGTAAGCGGCAGGGTCGGAACAGGAGAGCGCACGAGGGAGCTTCCA
GGGGGAAACGCCTGGTATCTTTATAGTCCTGTCGGGTTTCGCCACCTCTGACTTGAGCGTCGATTTTTGT
GATGCTCGTCAGGGGGGCGGAGCCTATGGAAAAACGCCAGCAACGCGGCCTTTTTACGGTTCCTGGCCTT
TTGCTGGCC
Features (pLannotate 1.2.2; 19 found; start..end, strand, type, name):
     15..255     +  promoter       U6 promoter: RNA polymerase III promoter for human U6 snRNA
    285..360     +  misc_RNA       gRNA scaffold: guide RNA scaffold for the Streptococcus pyogenes CRISPR/Cas9 system
    367..410     +  misc_RNA       gRNA scaffold (fragment): guide RNA scaffold for the Streptococcus pyogenes CRISPR/Cas9 system
    457..742     +  enhancer       CMV enhancer: human cytomegalovirus immediate early enhancer; contains an 18-bp deletion relative to the standard CMV enhancer
    744..1021    +  promoter       chicken β-actin promoter: No description available
   1022..1249    +  intron         hybrid intron: hybrid between chicken β-actin (CBA) and minute virus of mice (MMV) introns (Gray et al., 2011)
   1387..2988    +  CDS            Cas9(N): N-terminal portion of Streptococcus pyogenes Cas9 (Zetsche et al., 2015)
   2989..5487    +  CDS            Cas9(C): C-terminal portion of Streptococcus pyogenes Cas9 (Zetsche et al., 2015)
   5488..5535    +  CDS            nucleoplasmin NLS: bipartite nuclear localization signal from nucleoplasmin
   5605..6318    +  CDS            EGFP: EGFP is a basic (constitutively fluorescent) green fluorescent protein published in 1996, derived from Aequorea victoria. It is reported to be a rapidly-maturing weak dimer with moderate acid sensitivity.
   6352..6463    +  polyA_signal   bGH poly(A) signal: bovine growth hormone polyadenylation signal
   6568..6708    +  repeat_region  AAV2 ITR: inverted terminal repeat of adeno-associated virus serotype 2 inverted
   6713..6764    -  misc_feature   bom (fragment): basis of mobility region from pBR322
   6783..7238    +  rep_origin     f1 ori (sequence partly withheld): f1 bacteriophage origin of replication; arrow indicates direction of (+) strand synthesis
   7239..7288    -  misc_feature   bom (fragment): basis of mobility region from pBR322
   7390..7425    -  CDS            rop (fragment): Rop protein, which maintains plasmids at low copy number; rop
   7520..7624    +  promoter       AmpR promoter: bla
   7625..8485    +  CDS            AmpR: β-lactamase; bla; confers resistance to ampicillin, carbenicillin, and related antibiotics
   8656..9244    +  rep_origin     ori: high-copy-number ColE1/pMB1/pBR322/pUC origin of replication
