[The description below was written by a language model from this plasmid's Addgene catalogue record and pLannotate feature annotations shown in this document.]
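Description:
PX458_AHR_1 is an all-in-one CRISPR/Cas9 plasmid for mammalian cells, built on the PX458 backbone and carrying a guide RNA directed at the 3' end of the human AHR (aryl hydrocarbon receptor) gene. It is propagated in E. coli as a high-copy plasmid through a ColE1/pUC-type origin and selected with ampicillin via the β-lactamase gene. An f1/M13 phage origin is also present, along with short annotated remnants of pBR322 bom and rop sequences.

The plasmid contains two expression units. A human U6 RNA polymerase III promoter drives the AHR-specific spacer, introduced by Gibson cloning, fused to the Streptococcus pyogenes guide RNA scaffold; a partial second scaffold fragment is annotated just downstream. A hybrid promoter made of the CMV enhancer, the chicken β-actin promoter and a hybrid intron then drives S. pyogenes Cas9. The annotation splits Cas9 into contiguous N- and C-terminal portions that together form the full coding sequence. Cas9 is followed by a nucleoplasmin nuclear localization signal and EGFP, with a bGH polyadenylation signal terminating the transcript. The feature table does not annotate the linker between Cas9 and EGFP. EGFP allows transfected cells to be identified or sorted. A single AAV2 ITR sits downstream of the poly(A) signal, but one ITR alone does not make this an AAV packaging vector.

The plasmid belongs to a CRISPR-based epitope-tagging system (CETCh-seq). In this system, cutting near the 3' end of an endogenous gene enables insertion of a FLAG tag, so that the native DNA-binding protein can be profiled by ChIP-seq. The depositor and repository sequences differ by only a few nucleotides and yield essentially the same annotation.
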