Addgene plasmid #101076: PX458_AHR_1
Purpose: Encodes gRNA for 3' target of human AHR
Depositing lab: Eric Mendenhall & Richard M. Myers. Publication: CETCh-seq: CRISPR epitope tagging ChIP-seq of DNA-binding proteins. Savic D, Partridge EC, Newberry KM, Smith SB, Meadows SK, Roberts BS, Mackiewicz M, Mendenhall EM, Myers RM. Genome Res. 2015 Sep 9. 10.1101/gr.193540.115 PubMed 26355004.
Backbone
  Vector backbone: PX458
  Backbone manufacturer: Feng Zhang (Addgene plasmid # 48138)
  Vector type: CRISPR
Growth in bacteria
  Bacterial resistance: Ampicillin, 100 μg/mL
  Growth temperature: 37°C
  Growth strain: DH5alpha
  Copy number: High Copy
Gene/Insert
  Gene/Insert name: gRNA against AHR
  gRNA/shRNA sequence: GACCAGGGTCAAAATTGGGCT
  Species: H. sapiens (human)
  Entrez Gene: AHR (a.k.a. RP85, bHLHe76)
  Cloning method: Gibson Cloning
Terms and licenses: Academic/Nonprofit Terms; Industry Terms: Not Available to Industry
Depositor comments: Note: This plasmid is part of the Mendenhall and Meyers CRISPR-based Tagging system to add a tag (currently using FLAG) to endogenous proteins. Please see https://www.addgene.org/crispr/tagging/ for more details.
How to cite: PX458_AHR_1 was a gift from Eric Mendenhall & Richard M. Myers (Addgene plasmid # 101076 ; http://n2t.net/addgene:101076 ; RRID:Addgene_101076)
